Addgene plasmid #207030: BS-TRP1-PGAL-GFP-Cps1
Purpose: Expression of GFP-Cps1 under GAL promoter.
Depositing lab: Zhiping Xie. Depositing organization: Shanghai Jiao Tong University. Publication: Membrane recruitment of Atg8 by Hfl1 facilitates turnover of vacuolar membrane proteins in yeast cells approaching stationary phase. He CW, Cui XF, Ma SJ, Xu Q, Ran YP, Chen WZ, Mu JX, Li H, Zhu J, Gong Q, Xie Z. BMC Biol. 2021 Jun 4;19(1):117. doi: 10.1186/s12915-021-01048-7. PubMed 34088313.
Backbone
  Vector backbone: BS-TRP1- PGAL
  Vector type: Yeast Expression
Growth in bacteria
  Bacterial resistance: Ampicillin, 100 μg/mL
  Growth temperature: 37°C
  Growth strain: DH5alpha
  Copy number: High Copy
Gene/Insert
  Gene/Insert name: Cps1
  Species: S. cerevisiae (budding yeast)
  Promoter: GAL1
  Tag / fusion protein: GFP (N terminal on insert)
  Cloning method: Gibson Cloning
Terms and licenses: Academic/Nonprofit Terms; Industry Terms: Not Available to Industry
How to cite: BS-TRP1-PGAL-GFP-Cps1 was a gift from Zhiping Xie (Addgene plasmid # 207030 ; http://n2t.net/addgene:207030 ; RRID:Addgene_207030)
