[The description below was written by a language model from this plasmid's Addgene catalogue record and pLannotate feature annotations shown in this document.]
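Description:
BS-TRP1-PGAL-GFP-Cps1 is a 9,010-nt yeast expression plasmid built on a pBluescript-derived backbone (BS-TRP1-PGAL). For propagation in E. coli it carries the high-copy ColE1/pUC origin and the β-lactamase gene with its own promoter, giving ampicillin selection. It also retains typical pBluescript remnants: an f1 phage origin, flanking T3 and T7 promoters, fragments of the multiple cloning site, and lac promoter/operator and lacZα pieces. For yeast, the selectable marker is a TRP1 cassette (TRP1 promoter plus coding sequence), which complements tryptophan auxotrophy.

The annotation also detects short fragments of SOK1 and GAL3 and a partial ARS1 element. These are all sequences that lie next to TRP1 in the S. cerevisiae genome, which suggests that TRP1-locus flanking DNA is split around the expression cassette. No centromere or 2μ origin is annotated, and the record does not say whether the plasmid is maintained episomally or integrated at the TRP1 locus.

The payload is a fusion of GFP (S65T variant) to the N-terminus of S. cerevisiae Cps1, assembled by Gibson cloning and driven by the GAL1 promoter. This promoter is regulated by Gal4 and induced by galactose, so expression of the fusion can be switched on by changing the carbon source. Cps1 is the yeast carboxypeptidase S; GFP-Cps1 is commonly used as a fluorescent cargo for following membrane protein delivery to the vacuole. The stated purpose is simply GAL-driven expression of GFP-Cps1, and the associated publication concerns turnover of vacuolar membrane proteins in yeast approaching stationary phase, consistent with use as a trafficking or degradation reporter.
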