Features (pLannotate 1.2.2; 21 found; start..end, strand, type, name):
     42..60      +  promoter       T3 promoter: promoter for bacteriophage T3 RNA polymerase
     72..479     -  CDS            SOK1 (fragment): SOK1_YEAST - Experimental evidence at protein level: Swiss-Prot protein existence level 1. High copy suppressor of a cyclic AMP-dependent protein kinase mutant. From Saccharomyces cerevisiae (strain ATCC 204508 / S288c) (Baker's yeast).
    796..1073    +  promoter       TRP1 promoter: S. cerevisiae TRP1
   1074..1703    +  CDS            TRP1: TRPF_KLULA - Protein inferred from homology: Swiss-Prot protein existence level 3. From Kluyveromyces lactis (strain ATCC 8585 / CBS 2359 / DSM 70799 / NBRC 1267 / NRRL Y-1140 / WM37) (Yeast) (Candida sphaerica).
   1794..1836    -  misc_feature   MCS (fragment): pBluescript multiple cloning site
   1991..2432    +  promoter       GAL1 promoter: S. cerevisiae GAL1; inducible promoter, regulated by Gal4
   2444..3157    +  CDS            GFP (S65T): GFP (S65T) is a basic (constitutively fluorescent) green fluorescent protein published in 1995, derived from Aequorea victoria.
   3176..4903    +  CDS            CPS1: CBPS_YEAST - Also known as CPS. Experimental evidence at protein level: Swiss-Prot protein existence level 1. Necessary for use of certain peptides as sole nitrogen source. May also cleave intracellularly generated peptides to recycle amino acids for protein synthesis. From Saccharomyces cerevisiae (strain ATCC 204508 / S288c) (Baker's yeast).
   5168..5232    -  misc_feature   MCS (fragment): pBluescript multiple cloning site
   5232..5908    +  rep_origin     ARS1 (fragment): S. cerevisiae autonomously replicating sequence ARS1/ARS416
   6150..6233    +  CDS            GAL3 (fragment): GAL3_YEAST - Experimental evidence at protein level: Swiss-Prot protein existence level 1. The GAL3 regulatory function is required for rapid induction of the galactose system. At normal induction, galactose in the presence of the GAL3 protein may lead to the induction of the GAL genes, including GAL1. Then the galactokinase protein (GAL1) in the presence of galactose may reinforce the induction leading to a higher expression level. Upon depletion of galactose, the inducing activity of the galactokinase protein may decrease, after which transcription of the GAL genes, including GAL1, may decre
   6241..6259    -  promoter       T7 promoter: promoter for bacteriophage T7 RNA polymerase
   6262..6419    +  CDS            lacZα (fragment): LacZα fragment of β-galactosidase; lacZ fragment
   6424..6852    +  rep_origin     f1 ori (sequence partly withheld): f1 bacteriophage origin of replication; arrow indicates direction of (+) strand synthesis
   6905..7009    +  promoter       AmpR promoter: bla
   7010..7870    +  CDS            AmpR: β-lactamase; bla; confers resistance to ampicillin, carbenicillin, and related antibiotics
   8041..8629    +  rep_origin     ori: high-copy-number ColE1/pMB1/pBR322/pUC origin of replication
   8812..8904    +  CDS            lacI (fragment): lac repressor; lacI; The lac repressor binds to the lac operator to inhibit transcription in E. coli. This inhibition can be relieved by adding lactose or isopropyl-β-D-thiogalactopyranoside (IPTG).
   8917..8938    +  protein_bind   CAP binding site: CAP binding activates transcription in the presence of cAMP. E. coli catabolite activator protein
   8953..8983    +  promoter       lac promoter: promoter for the E. coli lac operon
   8991..9007    +  protein_bind   lac operator: The lac repressor binds to the lac operator to inhibit transcription in E. coli. This inhibition can be relieved by adding lactose or isopropyl-β-D-thiogalactopyranoside (IPTG). lac repressor encoded by lacI
>Addgene plasmid #207030 | BS-TRP1-PGAL-GFP-Cps1 | addgene full sequence | sequence record 423112 | Addgene NGS Result
CACACAGGAAACAGCTATGACCATGATTACGCCAAGCGCGCAATTAACCCTCACTAAAGGGAACAAAAGC
TGGTACTATTAGCTGAATTGCCACTGCTATCGTTGTTAGTGGCGTTAGTGCTTGCATTCAAAGACATGGA
GGGCGTTATTACGCCGGAGCTCCTCGACAGCAGATCTGATGACTGGTCAATATATTTTTGCATTGAGGCT
CTGTTTGGAATTATATTTTGAGATGACCCATCTAATGTACTGGTATCACCAGATTTCATGTCGTTTTTTA
AAGCGGCTGCTTGAGTCTTAGCAATAGCGTCACCATCTGGTGAATCCTTTGAAGGAACCACTGACGAAGG
TTTGGACAGTGACGAAGAGGATCTTTCCTGCTTTGAATTAGTCGCGCTGGGAGCAGATGACGAGTTGGTG
GAGCTGGGGGCAGGATTGCTGGCCGTCGTGGGTCCTGAATGGGTCCTTGGCTGGTCCATCTCTATTCTGA
AAACGGAAGAGGAGTAGGGAATATTACTGGCTGAAAATAAGTCTTGAATGAACGTATACGCGTATATTTC
TACCAATCTCTCAACACTGAGTAATGGTAGTTATAAGAAAGAGACCGAGTTAGGGACAGTTAGAGGCGGT
GGAGATATTCCTTATGGCATGTCTGGCGATGATAAAACTTTTCAAACGGCAGCCCCGATCTAAAAGAGCT
GACAGGGAAATGGTCAGAAAAAGAAACGTGCACCCGCCCGTCTGGACGCGCCGCTCACCCGCACGGCAGA
GACCAATCAGTAAAAATCAACGGTTAACGACATTACTATATATATAATATAGGAAGCATTTAATAGAACA
GCATCGTAATATATGTGTACTTTGCAGTTATGACGCCAGATGGCAGTAGTGGAAGATATTCTTTATTGAA
AAATAGCTTGTCACCTTACGTACAATCTTGATCCGGAGCTTTTCTTTTTTTGCCGATTAAGAATTCGGTC
GAAAAAAGAAAAGGAGAGGGCCAAGAGGGAGGGCATTGGTGACTATTGAGCACGTGAGTATACGTGATTA
AGCACACAAAGGCAGCTTGGAGTATGCTCGTTAAAGTGTGTGGTTTGCAAACCGTTGAAGCTGCAAAGAC
TGCTGTGGATGATGGTGCTGATTACTTAGGTATCATTTGTGTTCCCGGTAGGAAAAGAACCATTGACTCA
TCTGTTGCGAAAGGTATTTCAACTGCAGTTCACCAACAAGAGAACGTGAAAGGTACTAAACTAGTCGGGG
TGTTTAGAAATCAGTCCGTTGATGATGTCCTTCAACTGTACCACGAATATAATCTAGATGTGATACAATT
ACATGGAGATGAAGATATTAAAGAATACAGATCTTTGATCCCATCTTCAATTCCAATCATTAAGAGGTTC
CAGTTCCCACAGGATTGTGAATTACTACTGGACCTGTATGAACACGTAGACAATGTGCTGACGTTGTTCG
ATTCTGGTGAAGGTGGCACTGGTGAGAAATTGAATTGGAGTGCAATTTCCAGTTGGTCTGCAAGTCATCC
CGAGATAAAATTCATTATCGCTGGTGGATTGAATCCTGATAACGTTTCTGTTGCCATTAATATGTTACCA
AATGCGATCGGTGTCGATGTAAGTGGAGGAGTAGAGACTGATGGTATCAAGGATTTAGAAAAGGTAAAGC
TATTCATCCAGCAGGCCTCTCAATAGAGGAAAAAACGTATCTTTCTTCAATTACACATACGTATATATAA
ATTGATATATATATAGTGAATGATCGTTCCGCGGCCGCTCTAGGGTACCGGGCCCCCCCTCGAGGTCGAC
GGTATCGATAAGCTTGGCATTACCACCATATACATATCCATATACATATCCATATCTAATCTTACTTATA
TGTTGTGGAAATGTAAAGAGCCCCATTATCTTAGCCTAAAAAAACCTTCTCTTTGGAACTTTCAGTAATA
CGCTTAACTGCTCATTGCTATATTGAAGTACGGATTAGAAGCCGCCGAGCGGGTGACAGCCCTCCGAAGG
AAGACTCTCCTCCGTGCGTCCTCGTCTTCACCGGTCGCGTTCCTGAAACGCAGATGTGCCTCGCGCCGCA
CTGCTCCGAACAATAAAGATTCTACAATACTAGCTTTTATGGTTATGAAGAGGAAAAATTGGCAGTAACC
TGGCCCCACAAACCTTCAAATGAACGAATCAAATTAACAACCATAGGATGATAATGCGATTAGTTTTTTA
GCCTTATTTCTGGGGTAATTAATCAGCGAAGCGATGATTTTTGATCTATTAACAGATATATAAATGCAAA
AACTGCATAACCACTTTAACTAATACTTTCAACATTTTCGGTTTGTATTACTTCTTATTCAAATGTAATA
AAAGTATCAACAAAAAATTGTTAATATACCTCTATACTTTAACGTCAAGGAGAAAAAACTATAATGTCTA
AAGGTGAAGAATTATTCACTGGTGTTGTCCCAATTTTGGTTGAATTAGATGGTGATGTTAATGGTCACAA
ATTTTCTGTCTCCGGTGAAGGTGAAGGTGATGCTACTTACGGTAAATTGACCTTAAAATTTATTTGTACT
ACTGGTAAATTGCCAGTTCCATGGCCAACCTTAGTCACTACTTTAACTTATGGTGTTCAATGTTTTTCTA
GATACCCAGATCATATGAAACAACATGACTTTTTCAAGTCTGCCATGCCAGAAGGTTATGTTCAAGAAAG
AACTATTTTTTTCAAAGATGACGGTAACTACAAGACCAGAGCTGAAGTCAAGTTTGAAGGTGATACCTTA
GTTAATAGAATCGAATTAAAAGGTATTGATTTTAAAGAAGATGGTAACATTTTAGGTCACAAATTGGAAT
ACAACTATAACTCTCACAATGTTTACATCATGGCTGACAAACAAAAGAATGGTATCAAAGTTAACTTCAA
AATTAGACACAACATTGAAGATGGTTCTGTTCAATTAGCTGACCATTATCAACAAAATACTCCAATTGGT
GATGGTCCAGTCTTGTTACCAGACAACCATTACTTATCCACTCAATCTGCCTTATCCAAAGATCCAAACG
AAAAGAGAGACCACATGGTCTTGTTAGAATTTGTTACTGCTGCTGGTATTACCCATGGTATTGATGAATT
GTACAAAGGAGCCGGAACAAGTGACATGATCGCCTTACCAGTAGAGAAGGCCCCTAGAAAGTCCCTATGG
CAAAGGCACAGAGCCTTTATTAGTGGAATAGTTGCCCTTATTATCATCGGCACCTTCTTCCTCACTTCGG
GTCTCCACCCAGCACCACCTCATGAGGCAAAGCGTCCACACCATGGAAAAGGTCCCATGCACTCACCCAA
ATGTGAGAAGATTGAACCATTAAGTCCATCATTCAAACATTCCGTCGACACAATTCTTCATGACCCTGCC
TTTAGAAACAGCTCCATTGAGAAACTGTCCAATGCTGTTAGAATCCCCACTGTAGTCCAAGACAAAAACC
CCAACCCCGCAGATGATCCGGATTTCTATAAGCATTTTTATGAACTACACGACTATTTTGAGAAGACTTT
CCCTAATATTCACAAGCATTTGAAATTGGAGAAAGTCAATGAGCTGGGTCTTCTATACACATGGGAAGGT
TCTGATCCTGATCTAAAACCATTATTGTTAATGGCCCATCAAGATGTTGTACCTGTAAACAACGAAACTT
TATCATCCTGGAAGTTCCCTCCATTTTCTGGTCACTATGATCCAGAAACAGATTTTGTTTGGGGGCGTGG
TTCTAACGATTGTAAGAACTTGTTAATTGCCGAGTTTGAAGCTATCGAACAACTGTTGATAGATGGATTC
AAGCCCAACAGAACTATTGTTATGTCGCTTGGTTTTGATGAAGAAGCAAGCGGCACCCTCGGTGCTGCCA
GCTTAGCCTCATTTCTTCACGAAAGATATGGTGATGATGGTATTTACAGTATCATTGACGAGGGTGAAGG
TATCATGGAAGTCGACAAGGATGTCTTTGTTGCCACTCCAATCAACGCTGAAAAAGGCTATGTCGACTTC
GAAGTCAGTATTCTAGGCCATGGTGGTCATTCCTCTGTCCCACCTGATCATACCACAATCGGTATCGCTT
CAGAACTGATTACTGAATTTGAAGCCAACCCATTTGACTACGAATTTGAGTTTGACAATCCAATCTATGG
ATTGTTGACATGTGCTGCTGAACATTCTAAATCTTTAAGTAAGGATGTGAAGAAGACAATTTTGGGCGCA
CCATTCTGTCCTAGAAGGAAGGACAAGCTTGTTGAGTACATTTCCAACCAATCACATTTGCGCAGCTTAA
TAAGAACAACACAAGCTGTTGATATCATCAATGGTGGTGTTAAAGCTAATGCTCTGCCCGAAACTACCAG
ATTCTTGATCAATCACAGAATTAATTTACATTCTTCTGTGGCTGAAGTCTTTGAAAGAAACATAGAATAT
GCGAAAAAGATTGCTGAGAAGTATGGCTATGGTTTATCTAAGAACGGTGACGATTACATTATCCCTGAAA
CCGAGTTAGGTCACATTGACATTACTCTCTTGAGAGAATTGGAACCAGCACCACTTTCGCCAAGTTCAGG
CCCTGTTTGGGACATTTTGGCAGGTACTATTCAAGATGTTTTTGAAAACGGTGTTCTACAAAACAACGAA
GAGTTCTATGTGACTACTGGTTTATTCTCTGGTAACACCGATACTAAATACTACTGGAATTTGTCCAAGA
ACATTTATAGGTTTGTTGGCTCTATCATTGATATTGATTTACTGAAGACATTGCATTCGGTTAATGAACA
CGTGGATGTCCCAGGTCATTTATCTGCCATTGCCTTTGTTTACGAGTATATCGTTAATGTTAACGAATAC
GCTTAAGCGCAATGATTGAATAGTCAAAGATTTTTTTTTTTTAATTTTTTTTTTTTAATTTTTTTTTTTT
TTCATAGAACTTTTTATTTAAATAAATCACGTCTATATATGTATCAGTATAACGTAAAAAAAAAAACACC
GTCAGTTAAACAAAACATAAATAAAAAAAAAAAGAAGTGTCAAATCAAGTGTCAAATCAAAATTTAAATG
ATGATGATAATATGACCATACAATGACTTAAATCAAATCAAAACCACTTGCGTAAAGGCTTGATATCGAA
TTCCTGCAGCCCGGGGGATCCACTAGTTCTAGAGCGGCCGCCACCGCGGTGGGTTATTACTGAGTAGTAT
TTATTTAAGTATTGTTTGTGCACTTGCCTGCAGGCCTTTTGAAAAGCAAGCATAAAAGATCTAAACATAA
AATCTGTAAAATAACAAGATGTAAAGATAATGCTAAATCATTTGGCTTTTTGATTGATTGTACAGGAAAA
TATACATCGCAGGGGGTTGACTTTTACCATTTCACCGCAATGGAATCAAACTTGTTGAAGAGAATGTTCA
CAGGCGCATACGCTACAATGACCCGATTCTTGCTAGCCTTTTCTCGGTCTTGCAAACAACCGCCGGCAGC
TTAGTATATAAATACACATGTACATACCTCTCTCCGTATCCTCGTAATCATTTTCTTGTATTTATCGTCT
TTTCGCTGTAAAAACTTTATCACACTTATCTCAAATACACTTATTAACCGCTTTTACTATTATCTTCTAC
GCTGACAGTAATATCAAACAGTGACACATATTAAACACAGTGGTTTCTTTGCATAAACACCATCAGCCTC
AAGTCGTCAAGTAAAGATTTCGTGTTCATGCAGATAGATAACAATCTATATGTTGATAATTAGCGTTGCC
TCATCAATGCGAGATCCGTTTAACCGGACCCTAGTGCACTTACCCCACGTTCGGTCCACTGTGTGCCGAA
CATGCTCCTTCACTATTTTAACATGTGGAATTCTTGAAAGAATGAAATCGCCATGCCAAGCCATCACACG
GTCTTTTATGCAATTGATTGACCGCCTGCAACACATAGGCAGTAAAATTTTTACTGAAACGTATATAATC
ATCATAAGCGACAAGTGAGGCAACACCTTTGTTACCACATTGACAACCCCAGGTATTCATACTTCCTATT
AGCGGAATCAGGAGTGCAAAAAGAGAAAATAAAAGTAAAAAGGTAGGGCAACACATAGTATGAATACAAA
CGTTCCAATATTCAGTTCTCCGGTCAGAGATTTACCAAGGTCTTTCGAACAAAAACATTTAGCGGTTGTA
GACAATTCGCCCTATAGTGAGTCGTATTACAATTCACTGGCCGTCGTTTTACAACGTCGTGACTGGGAAA
ACCCTGGCGTTACCCAACTTAATCGCCTTGCAGCACATCCCCCTTTCGCCAGCTGGCGTAATAGCGAAGA
GGCCCGCACCGATCGCCCTTCCCAACAGTTGCGCAGCCTGAATGGCGAATGGG
[124 nt withheld, positions 6424-6547]
C
[91 nt withheld, positions 6549-6639]
A
[49 nt withheld, positions 6641-6689]
CCTTTGACGTTGGAGTCCACGTTCTTT
[37 nt withheld, positions 6717-6753]
ACCCTATCTCGGTCTATTCTTTTGATTTATAAGGGATTTTGCCGATTTCGGCCTATTGGTTAAAAAATGA
GCTGATTTAACAAAAATTTAACGCGAATTTTAACAAAATATTAACGCTTACAATTTAGGTGGCACTTTTC
GGGGAAATGTGCGCGGAACCCCTATTTGTTTATTTTTCTAAATACATTCAAATATGTATCCGCTCATGAG
ACAATAACCCTGATAAATGCTTCAATAATATTGAAAAAGGAAGAGTATGAGTATTCAACATTTCCGTGTC
GCCCTTATTCCCTTTTTTGCGGCATTTTGCCTTCCTGTTTTTGCTCACCCAGAAACGCTGGTGAAAGTAA
AAGATGCTGAAGATCAGTTGGGTGCACGAGTGGGTTACATCGAACTGGATCTCAACAGCGGTAAGATCCT
TGAGAGTTTTCGCCCCGAAGAACGTTTTCCAATGATGAGCACTTTTAAAGTTCTGCTATGTGGCGCGGTA
TTATCCCGTATTGACGCCGGGCAAGAGCAACTCGGTCGCCGCATACACTATTCTCAGAATGACTTGGTTG
AGTACTCACCAGTCACAGAAAAGCATCTTACGGATGGCATGACAGTAAGAGAATTATGCAGTGCTGCCAT
AACCATGAGTGATAACACTGCGGCCAACTTACTTCTGACAACGATCGGAGGACCGAAGGAGCTAACCGCT
TTTTTGCACAACATGGGGGATCATGTAACTCGCCTTGATCGTTGGGAACCGGAGCTGAATGAAGCCATAC
CAAACGACGAGCGTGACACCACGATGCCTGTAGCAATGGCAACAACGTTGCGCAAACTATTAACTGGCGA
ACTACTTACTCTAGCTTCCCGGCAACAATTAATAGACTGGATGGAGGCGGATAAAGTTGCAGGACCACTT
CTGCGCTCGGCCCTTCCGGCTGGCTGGTTTATTGCTGATAAATCTGGAGCCGGTGAGCGTGGGTCTCGCG
GTATCATTGCAGCACTGGGGCCAGATGGTAAGCCCTCCCGTATCGTAGTTATCTACACGACGGGGAGTCA
GGCAACTATGGATGAACGAAATAGACAGATCGCTGAGATAGGTGCCTCACTGATTAAGCATTGGTAACTG
TCAGACCAAGTTTACTCATATATACTTTAGATTGATTTAAAACTTCATTTTTAATTTAAAAGGATCTAGG
TGAAGATCCTTTTTGATAATCTCATGACCAAAATCCCTTAACGTGAGTTTTCGTTCCACTGAGCGTCAGA
CCCCGTAGAAAAGATCAAAGGATCTTCTTGAGATCCTTTTTTTCTGCGCGTAATCTGCTGCTTGCAAACA
AAAAAACCACCGCTACCAGCGGTGGTTTGTTTGCCGGATCAAGAGCTACCAACTCTTTTTCCGAAGGTAA
CTGGCTTCAGCAGAGCGCAGATACCAAATACTGTTCTTCTAGTGTAGCCGTAGTTAGGCCACCACTTCAA
GAACTCTGTAGCACCGCCTACATACCTCGCTCTGCTAATCCTGTTACCAGTGGCTGCTGCCAGTGGCGAT
AAGTCGTGTCTTACCGGGTTGGACTCAAGACGATAGTTACCGGATAAGGCGCAGCGGTCGGGCTGAACGG
GGGGTTCGTGCACACAGCCCAGCTTGGAGCGAACGACCTACACCGAACTGAGATACCTACAGCGTGAGCT
ATGAGAAAGCGCCACGCTTCCCGAAGGGAGAAAGGCGGACAGGTATCCGGTAAGCGGCAGGGTCGGAACA
GGAGAGCGCACGAGGGAGCTTCCAGGGGGAAACGCCTGGTATCTTTATAGTCCTGTCGGGTTTCGCCACC
TCTGACTTGAGCGTCGATTTTTGTGATGCTCGTCAGGGGGGCGGAGCCTATGGAAAAACGCCAGCAACGC
GGCCTTTTTACGGTTCCTGGCCTTTTGCTGGCCTTTTGCTCACATGTTCTTTCCTGCGTTATCCCCTGAT
TCTGTGGATAACCGTATTACCGCCTTTGAGTGAGCTGATACCGCTCGCCGCAGCCGAACGACCGAGCGCA
GCGAGTCAGTGAGCGAGGAAGCGGAAGAGCGCCCAATACGCAAACCGCCTCTCCCCGCGCGTTGGCCGAT
TCATTAATGCAGCTGGCACGACAGGTTTCCCGACTGGAAAGCGGGCAGTGAGCGCAACGCAATTAATGTG
AGTTAGCTCACTCATTAGGCACCCCAGGCTTTACACTTTATGCTCCCGGCTCGTATGTTGTGTGGAATTG
TGAGCGGATAACAATTT
